Addgene plasmid #175276: AAV-Syn-NS1
Purpose: AAV vector mediating bicistronic expression of NS1 gene of YFV-17D and dTomato with NLS
Depositing lab: Wei Xu. Depositing organization: University of Texas Southwestern Medical Center. Publication: Anterograde transneuronal tracing and genetic control with engineered yellow fever vaccine YFV-17D. Li E, Guo J, Oh SJ, Luo Y, Oliveros HC, Du W, Arano R, Kim Y, Chen YT, Eitson J, Lin DT, Li Y, Roberts T, Schoggins JW, Xu W. Nat Methods. 2021 Nov 25. pii: 10.1038/s41592-021-01319-9. doi: 10.1038/s41592-021-01319-9. PubMed 34824475.
Backbone
  Vector backbone: AAV2
  Backbone size w/o insert (bp): 4591
  Vector type: AAV
Growth in bacteria
  Bacterial resistance: Ampicillin, 100 μg/mL
  Growth temperature: 37°C
  Growth strain: NEB Stable
  Copy number: High Copy
Gene/Insert
  Gene/Insert name: Nonstructural protein 1 (NS1) of YFV-17D; NLS-dTomato
  Species: Yellow fever virus strain 17D
  Insert size (bp): 1922
  Entrez Gene: POLY (a.k.a. YFVgp1)
  Promoter: Synapsin
  Tag / fusion protein: NLS-dTomato (P2A cleavage) (C terminal on backbone)
  Cloning method: Gibson Cloning
  Sequencing primers: 5′ actcagcgctgcctcagtc; 3′ CTCCTCATAAAGAGACAGCAACC
Terms and licenses: Academic/Nonprofit Terms; Industry Terms: Not Available to Industry
How to cite: AAV-Syn-NS1 was a gift from Wei Xu (Addgene plasmid # 175276 ; http://n2t.net/addgene:175276 ; RRID:Addgene_175276)
