[The description below was written by a language model from this plasmid's Addgene catalogue record and pLannotate feature annotations shown in this document.]
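Description:
AAV-Syn-NS1 is an AAV2-based transfer plasmid (about 6.5 kb) for producing recombinant adeno-associated virus that expresses a yellow fever virus protein in neurons. It is propagated in bacteria as a high-copy plasmid through a ColE1/pUC-type origin with ampicillin selection (β-lactamase under its own promoter), and it also carries an f1 phage origin. The expression cassette is flanked by AAV2 inverted terminal repeats, which are the cis elements needed for replication and packaging of the intervening DNA into AAV particles. One ITR is annotated intact, while the other appears as fragments spanning the numbering origin of the circular sequence.

Between the ITRs, the human synapsin I promoter drives neuron-restricted transcription of a bicistronic open reading frame. The first part encodes nonstructural protein 1 (NS1) of the YFV-17D vaccine strain. The automated annotation matches this region to a fragment of the yellow fever polyprotein, and its descriptive text about NS5 comes from the general polyprotein entry rather than from this insert. According to the catalogue entry, NS1 is joined through a P2A self-cleaving peptide to dTomato carrying a nuclear localization signal, so a single transcript yields separate NS1 and a nuclear red fluorescent marker that labels expressing cells. The P2A and NLS are not separately annotated in the feature table. A WPRE follows the coding region to enhance transcript stability and expression, and the human growth hormone polyadenylation signal terminates the message.

The associated work concerns anterograde transneuronal tracing with engineered YFV-17D. The construct therefore supplies NS1 to defined neuronal populations in that system, although the record does not spell out its exact role.
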