Features (pLannotate 1.2.2; 16 found; start..end, strand, type, name):
      1..80      -  repeat_region  AAV2 ITR (fragment): inverted terminal repeat of adeno-associated virus serotype 2 inverted
    133..580     +  promoter       hSyn promoter: human synapsin I promoter; confers neuron-specific expression (Kügler et al., 2003)
    598..1740    +  CDS            POLG_YEFV1 (fragment): Experimental evidence at protein level: Swiss-Prot protein existence level 1. [RNA-directed RNA polymerase NS5]: Replicates the viral (+) and (-) RNA genome, and performs the capping of genomes in the cytoplasm (PubMed:19850911). NS5 methylates viral RNA cap at guanine N- 7 and ribose 2'-O positions (PubMed:19850911). Besides its role in RNA genome replication, also prevents the establishment of cellular antiviral state by blocking the interferon-alpha/beta (IFN-alpha/beta) signaling pathway (PubMed:25211074). IFN-I induces binding of NS5 to host IFN-activated transcription factor STAT2, preve
   1829..2529    +  CDS            dTomato (fragment): dimeric variant of DsRed fluorescent protein (Shaner et al., 2004) mammalian codon-optimized
   2554..2579    +  misc_feature   MCS (fragment): pBluescript multiple cloning site
   2579..3167    +  misc_feature   WPRE: woodchuck hepatitis virus posttranscriptional regulatory element
   3199..3675    +  polyA_signal   hGH poly(A) signal: human growth hormone polyadenylation signal
   3715..3855    +  repeat_region  AAV2 ITR: inverted terminal repeat of adeno-associated virus serotype 2 inverted
   3860..3911    -  misc_feature   bom (fragment): basis of mobility region from pBR322
   3930..4385    +  rep_origin     f1 ori (sequence partly withheld): f1 bacteriophage origin of replication; arrow indicates direction of (+) strand synthesis
   4386..4435    -  misc_feature   bom (fragment): basis of mobility region from pBR322
   4537..4572    -  CDS            rop (fragment): Rop protein, which maintains plasmids at low copy number; rop
   4667..4771    +  promoter       AmpR promoter: bla
   4772..5632    +  CDS            AmpR: β-lactamase; bla; confers resistance to ampicillin, carbenicillin, and related antibiotics
   5803..6391    +  rep_origin     ori: high-copy-number ColE1/pMB1/pBR322/pUC origin of replication
   6453..6498    -  repeat_region  AAV2 ITR (fragment): inverted terminal repeat of adeno-associated virus serotype 2 inverted
>Addgene plasmid #175276 | AAV-Syn-NS1 | addgene full sequence | sequence record 349086 | Addgene NGS Result
GGCGACCTTTGGTCGCCCGGCCTCAGTGAGCGAGCGAGCGCGCAGAGAGGGAGTGGCCAACTCCATCACT
AGGGGTTCCTGCGGCCGCACGCGTTTAATTAAGTGTCTAGACTGCAGAGGGCCCTGCGTATGAGTGCAAG
TGGGTTTTAGGACCAGGATGAGGCGGGGTGGGGGTGCCTACCTGACGACCGACCCCGACCCACTGGACAA
GCACCCAACCCCCATTCCCCAAATTGCGCATCCCCTATCAGAGAGGGGGAGGGGAAACAGGATGCGGCGA
GGCGCGTGCGCACTGCCAGCTTCAGCACCGCGGACAGTGCCTTCGCCCCCGCCTGGCGGCGCGCGCCACC
GCCGCCTCAGCACTGAAGGCGCGCTGACGTCACTCGCCGGTCCCCCGCAAACTCCCCTTCCCGGCCACCT
TGGTCGCGTCCGCGCCGCCGCCGGCCCAGCCGGACCGCACCACGCGAGGCGCGAGATAGGGGGGCACGGG
CGCGACCATCTGCGCTGCGGCGCCGGCGACTCAGCGCTGCCTCAGTCTGCGGTGGGCAGCGGAGGAGTCG
TGTCGTGCCTGAGAGCGCAGTCGAGAAACCGGCTAGAGGATCCGCCACCATGAACATGACAATGTCCATG
AGCATGATCTTGGTAGGAGTGATCATGATGTTTTTGTCTCTAGGAGTTGGGGCGGATCAAGGATGCGCCA
TCAACTTTGGCAAGAGAGAGCTCAAGTGCGGAGATGGTATCTTCATATTTAGAGACTCTGATGACTGGCT
GAACAAGTACTCATACTATCCAGAAGATCCTGTGAAGCTTGCATCAATAGTGAAAGCCTCTTTTGAAGAA
GGGAAGTGTGGCCTAAATTCAGTTGACTCCCTTGAGCATGAGATGTGGAGAAGCAGGGCAGATGAGATCA
ATGCCATTTTTGAGGAAAACGAGGTGGACATTTCTGTTGTCGTGCAGGATCCAAAGAATGTTTACCAGAG
AGGAACTCATCCATTTTCCAGAATTCGGGATGGTCTGCAGTATGGTTGGAAGACTTGGGGTAAGAACCTT
GTGTTCTCCCCAGGGAGGAAGAATGGAAGCTTCATCATAGATGGAAAGTCCAGGAAAGAATGCCCGTTTT
CAAACCGGGTCTGGAATTCTTTCCAGATAGAGGAGTTTGGGACGGGAGTGTTCACCACACGCGTGTACAT
GGACGCAGTCTTTGAATACACCATAGACTGCGATGGATCTATCTTGGGTGCAGCGGTGAACGGAAAAAAG
AGTGCCCATGGCTCTCCAACATTTTGGATGGGAAGTCATGAAGTAAATGGGACATGGATGATCCACACCT
TGGAGGCATTAGATTACAAGGAGTGTGAGTGGCCACTGACACATACGATTGGAACATCAGTTGAAGAGAG
TGAAATGTTCATGCCGAGATCAATCGGAGGCCCAGTTAGCTCTCACAATCATATCCCTGGATACAAGGTT
CAGACGAACGGACCTTGGATGCAGGTACCACTAGAAGTGAAGAGAGAAGCTTGCCCAGGGACTAGCGTGA
TCATTGATGGCAACTGTGATGGACGGGGAAAATCAACCAGATCCACCACGGATAGCGGGAAAGTTATTCC
TGAATGGTGTTGCCGCTCCTGCACAATGCCGCCTGTGAGCTTCCATGGTAGTGATGGGTGTTGGTATCCC
ATGGAAATTAGGCCAAGGAAAACGCATGAAAGCCATCTGGTGCGCTCCTGGGTTACAGCTGCCACTAACT
TCTCCCTGTTGAAACAAGCAGGGGATGTCGAAGAGAATCCCGGGCCATCTAGAATGGCCCCCAAGAAGAA
GAGGAAGGTGGTGAGCAAGGGCGAGGAGGTCATCAAAGAGTTCATGCGCTTCAAGGTGCGCATGGAGGGC
TCCATGAACGGCCACGAGTTCGAGATCGAGGGCGAGGGCGAGGGCCGCCCCTACGAGGGCACCCAGACCG
CCAAGCTGAAGGTGACCAAGGGCGGCCCCCTGCCCTTCGCCTGGGACATCCTGTCCCCCCAGTTCATGTA
CGGCTCCAAGGCGTACGTGAAGCACCCCGCCGACATCCCCGATTACAAGAAGCTGTCCTTCCCCGAGGGC
TTCAAGTGGGAGCGCGTGATGAACTTCGAGGACGGCGGTCTGGTGACCGTGACCCAGGACTCCTCCCTGC
AGGACGGCACGCTGATCTACAAGGTGAAGATGCGCGGCACCAACTTCCCCCCCGACGGCCCCGTAATGCA
GAAGAAGACCATGGGCTGGGAGGCCTCCACCGAGCGCCTGTACCCCCGCGACGGCGTGCTGAAGGGCGAG
ATCCACCAGGCCCTGAAGCTGAAGGACGGCGGCCACTACCTGGTGGAGTTCAAGACCATCTACATGGCCA
AGAAGCCCGTGCAACTGCCCGGCTACTACTACGTGGACACCAAGCTGGACATCACCTCCCACAACGAGGA
CTACACCATCGTGGAACAGTACGAGCGCTCCGAGGGCCGCCACCACCTGTTCCTGTACGGCATGGACGAG
CTGTACAAGTAAGTCGACGGCGCGCCCCTGCAGGGAATTCGATATCAAGCTTATCGATAATCAACCTCTG
GATTACAAAATTTGTGAAAGATTGACTGGTATTCTTAACTATGTTGCTCCTTTTACGCTATGTGGATACG
CTGCTTTAATGCCTTTGTATCATGCTATTGCTTCCCGTATGGCTTTCATTTTCTCCTCCTTGTATAAATC
CTGGTTGCTGTCTCTTTATGAGGAGTTGTGGCCCGTTGTCAGGCAACGTGGCGTGGTGTGCACTGTGTTT
GCTGACGCAACCCCCACTGGTTGGGGCATTGCCACCACCTGTCAGCTCCTTTCCGGGACTTTCGCTTTCC
CCCTCCCTATTGCCACGGCGGAACTCATCGCCGCCTGCCTTGCCCGCTGCTGGACAGGGGCTCGGCTGTT
GGGCACTGACAATTCCGTGGTGTTGTCGGGGAAATCATCGTCCTTTCCTTGGCTGCTCGCCTATGTTGCC
ACCTGGATTCTGCGCGGGACGTCCTTCTGCTACGTCCCTTCGGCCCTCAATCCAGCGGACCTTCCTTCCC
GCGGCCTGCTGCCGGCTCTGCGGCCTCTTCCGCGTCTTCGCCTTCGCCCTCAGACGAGTCGGATCTCCCT
TTGGGCCGCCTCCCCGCATCGATACCGAGCGCTGCTCGAGAGATCTACGGGTGGCATCCCTGTGACCCCT
CCCCAGTGCCTCTCCTGGCCCTGGAAGTTGCCACTCCAGTGCCCACCAGCCTTGTCCTAATAAAATTAAG
TTGCATCATTTTGTCTGACTAGGTGTCCTTCTATAATATTATGGGGTGGAGGGGGGTGGTATGGAGCAAG
GGGCAAGTTGGGAAGACAACCTGTAGGGCCTGCGGGGTCTATTGGGAACCAAGCTGGAGTGCAGTGGCAC
AATCTTGGCTCACTGCAATCTCCGCCTCCTGGGTTCAAGCGATTCTCCTGCCTCAGCCTCCCGAGTTGTT
GGGATTCCAGGCATGCATGACCAGGCTCAGCTAATTTTTGTTTTTTTGGTAGAGACGGGGTTTCACCATA
TTGGCCAGGCTGGTCTCCAACTCCTAATCTCAGGTGATCTACCCACCTTGGCCTCCCAAATTGCTGGGAT
TACAGGCGTGAACCACTGCTCCCTTCCCTGTCCTTCTGATTTTGTAGGTAACCACGTGCGGACCGAGCGG
CCGCAGGAACCCCTAGTGATGGAGTTGGCCACTCCCTCTCTGCGCGCTCGCTCGCTCACTGAGGCCGGGC
GACCAAAGGTCGCCCGACGCCCGGGCTTTGCCCGGGCGGCCTCAGTGAGCGAGCGAGCGCGCAGCTGCCT
GCAGGGGCGCCTGATGCGGTATTTTCTCCTTACGCATCTGTGCGGTATTTCACACCGCATA
[95 nt withheld, positions 3912-4006]
T
[46 nt withheld, positions 4008-4053]
C
[141 nt withheld, positions 4055-4195]
CCTTTGACGTTGGAGTCCACGTTCTTT
[37 nt withheld, positions 4223-4259]
ACTCTATCTCGGGCTATTCTTTTGATTTATAAGGGATTTTGCCGATTTCGGTCTATTGGTTAAAAAATGA
GCTGATTTAACAAAAATTTAACGCGAATTTTAACAAAATATTAACGTTTACAATTTTATGGTGCACTCTC
AGTACAATCTGCTCTGATGCCGCATAGTTAAGCCAGCCCCGACACCCGCCAACACCCGCTGACGCGCCCT
GACGGGCTTGTCTGCTCCCGGCATCCGCTTACAGACAAGCTGTGACCGTCTCCGGGAGCTGCATGTGTCA
GAGGTTTTCACCGTCATCACCGAAACGCGCGAGACGAAAGGGCCTCGTGATACGCCTATTTTTATAGGTT
AATGTCATGATAATAATGGTTTCTTAGACGTCAGGTGGCACTTTTCGGGGAAATGTGCGCGGAACCCCTA
TTTGTTTATTTTTCTAAATACATTCAAATATGTATCCGCTCATGAGACAATAACCCTGATAAATGCTTCA
ATAATATTGAAAAAGGAAGAGTATGAGTATTCAACATTTCCGTGTCGCCCTTATTCCCTTTTTTGCGGCA
TTTTGCCTTCCTGTTTTTGCTCACCCAGAAACGCTGGTGAAAGTAAAAGATGCTGAAGATCAGTTGGGTG
CACGAGTGGGTTACATCGAACTGGATCTCAACAGCGGTAAGATCCTTGAGAGTTTTCGCCCCGAAGAACG
TTTTCCAATGATGAGCACTTTTAAAGTTCTGCTATGTGGCGCGGTATTATCCCGTATTGACGCCGGGCAA
GAGCAACTCGGTCGCCGCATACACTATTCTCAGAATGACTTGGTTGAGTACTCACCAGTCACAGAAAAGC
ATCTTACGGATGGCATGACAGTAAGAGAATTATGCAGTGCTGCCATAACCATGAGTGATAACACTGCGGC
CAACTTACTTCTGACAACGATCGGAGGACCGAAGGAGCTAACCGCTTTTTTGCACAACATGGGGGATCAT
GTAACTCGCCTTGATCGTTGGGAACCGGAGCTGAATGAAGCCATACCAAACGACGAGCGTGACACCACGA
TGCCTGTAGCAATGGCAACAACGTTGCGCAAACTATTAACTGGCGAACTACTTACTCTAGCTTCCCGGCA
ACAATTAATAGACTGGATGGAGGCGGATAAAGTTGCAGGACCACTTCTGCGCTCGGCCCTTCCGGCTGGC
TGGTTTATTGCTGATAAATCTGGAGCCGGTGAGCGTGGGTCTCGCGGTATCATTGCAGCACTGGGGCCAG
ATGGTAAGCCCTCCCGTATCGTAGTTATCTACACGACGGGGAGTCAGGCAACTATGGATGAACGAAATAG
ACAGATCGCTGAGATAGGTGCCTCACTGATTAAGCATTGGTAACTGTCAGACCAAGTTTACTCATATATA
CTTTAGATTGATTTAAAACTTCATTTTTAATTTAAAAGGATCTAGGTGAAGATCCTTTTTGATAATCTCA
TGACCAAAATCCCTTAACGTGAGTTTTCGTTCCACTGAGCGTCAGACCCCGTAGAAAAGATCAAAGGATC
TTCTTGAGATCCTTTTTTTCTGCGCGTAATCTGCTGCTTGCAAACAAAAAAACCACCGCTACCAGCGGTG
GTTTGTTTGCCGGATCAAGAGCTACCAACTCTTTTTCCGAAGGTAACTGGCTTCAGCAGAGCGCAGATAC
CAAATACTGTTCTTCTAGTGTAGCCGTAGTTAGGCCACCACTTCAAGAACTCTGTAGCACCGCCTACATA
CCTCGCTCTGCTAATCCTGTTACCAGTGGCTGCTGCCAGTGGCGATAAGTCGTGTCTTACCGGGTTGGAC
TCAAGACGATAGTTACCGGATAAGGCGCAGCGGTCGGGCTGAACGGGGGGTTCGTGCACACAGCCCAGCT
TGGAGCGAACGACCTACACCGAACTGAGATACCTACAGCGTGAGCTATGAGAAAGCGCCACGCTTCCCGA
AGGGAGAAAGGCGGACAGGTATCCGGTAAGCGGCAGGGTCGGAACAGGAGAGCGCACGAGGGAGCTTCCA
GGGGGAAACGCCTGGTATCTTTATAGTCCTGTCGGGTTTCGCCACCTCTGACTTGAGCGTCGATTTTTGT
GATGCTCGTCAGGGGGGCGGAGCCTATGGAAAAACGCCAGCAACGCGGCCTTTTTACGGTTCCTGGCCTT
TTGCTGGCCTTTTGCTCACATGTCCTGCAGGCAGCTGCGCGCTCGCTCGCTCACTGAGGCCGCCCGGGCG
TCG
